Addgene plasmid #208171: SSH-pSUMO-β′-COPI-WD40-Lys17Ala
Purpose: Bacterial expression plasmid for Saccharomyces cerevisiae β′-COPI-WD40-Lys17Ala mutant (residues 1-301)
Depositing lab: Syed Saif Hasan. Depositing organization: University of Maryland, Baltimore. Publication: A single C-terminal residue controls SARS-CoV-2 spike trafficking and incorporation into VLPs. Dey D, Qing E, He Y, Chen Y, Jennings B, Cohn W, Singh S, Gakhar L, Schnicker NJ, Pierce BG, Whitelegge JP, Doray B, Orban J, Gallagher T, Hasan SS. Nat Commun. 2023 Dec 15;14(1):8358. doi: 10.1038/s41467-023-44076-3. PubMed 38102143.
Backbone
  Vector backbone: pSUMO
  Vector type: Bacterial Expression
Growth in bacteria
  Bacterial resistance: Ampicillin, 100 μg/mL
  Growth temperature: 37°C
  Growth strain: DH5alpha
  Copy number: Unknown
Gene/Insert
  Gene/Insert name: N-terminal domain of yeast β′-COPI-WD40 subunit (1-301) with Lys17Ala substitution (alt name: Yeast β′WD40 K17A)
  Species: S. cerevisiae (budding yeast)
  Mutation: Lys17Ala substitution
  GenBank ID: U11237
  Tag / fusion protein: Strep-tag (N terminal on backbone); His-tag (N terminal on backbone); SUMO-tag (N terminal on backbone)
  Cloning method: Ligation Independent Cloning
  Sequencing primers: 5′ T7 promoter
Terms and licenses: Academic/Nonprofit Terms; Industry Terms: Not Available to Industry
How to cite: SSH-pSUMO-β′-COPI-WD40-Lys17Ala was a gift from Syed Saif Hasan (Addgene plasmid # 208171 ; http://n2t.net/addgene:208171 ; RRID:Addgene_208171)
