[The description below was written by a language model from this plasmid's Addgene catalogue record and pLannotate feature annotations shown in this document.]
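Description:
SSH-pSUMO-β′-COPI-WD40-Lys17Ala is a 6.6 kb bacterial expression plasmid built on the pSUMO backbone, a pET-style T7 vector, for producing a point mutant of the N-terminal WD40 domain of the Saccharomyces cerevisiae β′-COPI coatomer subunit (SEC27). It is maintained in E. coli through a ColE1/pBR322-type origin accompanied by rop and the bom region, with selection by ampicillin via the β-lactamase gene. An f1 origin is also present. Short tetracycline-resistance fragments in the annotation are non-functional remnants of the pBR322 lineage.

The expression cassette is driven by a T7 promoter fused to a lac operator, followed by the T7 gene 10 ribosome binding site and closed by a T7 terminator. A plasmid-borne lacI gene supplies repressor, so expression requires a host supplying T7 RNA polymerase and is induced with IPTG. The open reading frame encodes a yeast SMT3-derived SUMO tag fused directly upstream of SEC27 residues 1–301 carrying the Lys17Ala substitution. The catalogue also lists N-terminal Strep and His tags on the backbone, which were not called upstream of SUMO in the automated annotation. The annotation does flag a His-tag fragment and a SET1 fragment downstream of the insert, but the record does not say whether these are translated. The tags allow affinity purification, and the SUMO moiety typically aids solubility and can be removed with a SUMO protease.

Coatomer recognises dilysine retrieval motifs on cargo. The associated publication concerns how the SARS-CoV-2 spike C-terminus controls its trafficking, so this mutant domain is presumably used as recombinant protein to probe cargo-motif binding, although the record does not describe the specific effect of Lys17Ala.
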