Features (pLannotate 1.2.2; 20 found; start..end, strand, type, name):
     11..60      -  CDS            SET1 (fragment): solubility-enhancement tag derived from T7 phage gene 10B
     70..87      -  CDS            9xHis (fragment): 9xHis affinity tag
    112..1014    -  CDS            SEC27 (fragment): COPB2_YEAST - Experimental evidence at protein level: Swiss-Prot protein existence level 1. The coatomer is a cytosolic protein complex that binds to dilysine motifs and reversibly associates with Golgi non-clathrin- coated vesicles, which further mediate biosynthetic protein transport from the ER, via the Golgi up to the trans Golgi network. Coatomer complex is required for budding from Golgi membranes, and is essential for the retrograde Golgi-to-ER transport of dilysine-tagged proteins. From Saccharomyces cerevisiae (strain ATCC 204508 / S288c) (Baker's yeast).
   1018..1305    -  CDS            SUMO: cleavable ubiquitin-like protein tag; S. cerevisiae SMT3 (truncated and modified); modified to prevent cleavage by eukaryotic SUMO proteases
   1372..1394    -  RBS            RBS: efficient ribosome binding site from bacteriophage T7 gene 10 (Olins and Rangwala, 1989)
   1409..1433    -  protein_bind   lac operator: The lac repressor binds to the lac operator to inhibit transcription in E. coli. This inhibition can be relieved by adding lactose or isopropyl-β-D-thiogalactopyranoside (IPTG). lac repressor encoded by lacI
   1434..1452    -  promoter       T7 promoter: promoter for bacteriophage T7 RNA polymerase
   1474..1753    +  CDS            TcR (fragment): tetracycline efflux protein; tet; confers resistance to tetracycline
   1761..1838    +  promoter       lacI promoter: lacI
   1839..2921    +  CDS            lacI: lac repressor; lacI; The lac repressor binds to the lac operator to inhibit transcription in E. coli. This inhibition can be relieved by adding lactose or isopropyl-β-D-thiogalactopyranoside (IPTG).
   2934..2955    +  protein_bind   CAP binding site: CAP binding activates transcription in the presence of cAMP. E. coli catabolite activator protein
   2970..3261    +  CDS            TcR (fragment): tetracycline efflux protein; tet; confers resistance to tetracycline
   3333..3713    -  CDS            YPB1_ECOLX: Protein predicted: Swiss-Prot protein existence level 4. From Escherichia coli.
   3730..3921    +  CDS            rop: Rop protein, which maintains plasmids at low copy number; rop
   4023..4162    +  misc_feature   bom: basis of mobility region from pBR322
   4348..4936    -  rep_origin     ori: high-copy-number ColE1/pMB1/pBR322/pUC origin of replication
   5107..5967    -  CDS            AmpR: β-lactamase; bla; confers resistance to ampicillin, carbenicillin, and related antibiotics
   5968..6072    -  promoter       AmpR promoter: bla
   6125..6553    -  rep_origin     f1 ori (sequence partly withheld): f1 bacteriophage origin of replication; arrow indicates direction of (+) strand synthesis
   6590..3       -  terminator     T7 terminator (across the origin): transcription terminator for bacteriophage T7 RNA polymerase
>Addgene plasmid #208171 | SSH-pSUMO-β′-COPI-WD40-Lys17Ala | addgene full sequence | sequence record 472121 | Addgene NGS Result
TAGTTATTGCTCAGCGGTGGCAGCAGCCAACTCAGCTTCCTTTCGGGCTTTGTTAGCAGCCGGATCTCAG
TGGTGGTGGTGGTGGTGCTCGAGTGCGGCCGCAAGCTTTCATCCCAAGGAAAGTACGGTAAACCCATTAT
CAAACCCGGATGCAATGTAGTTTTTACGTCCTGTTGGATGGGTAGCGATACACCAACTTCTTTCTAAACC
AACGTTTAAAGTCTTTTCTACCTTGTAAGTGGAAGAATTCCATATCTTTAAAGTGCCATCTTCGGAACCA
GAAATTATAATGGGTAAAGTTGGATGGAAAACAGCAAAAGAAACATTGGACATGTGACCTTCTAGAGTGG
CTACACATGACTTCGTTTGGTAATCCCAAATTTTGATGGTTAAGTCGTCCGACGCAGTAATCATATAAGG
CTTGTCAGGTAGCGGGTAATAATCAACATAATTCACACCTCTTTCTTGTCCTGTGGTTAACGTGAAATTT
GGTGTCGATTGTCCCAATGACCAAACTTTAACGGTTCGGTCCAAACACCCAGATGCAAACGTACTAGGGT
CCTTTGGATTGAATGCGACGCACATGACAAAGTGTTCGTGACCTTCAAAAGTTTGTTCTAAGGCCCAGTT
ATTTTCCCAATTCCATAGTTTGACTGTCAAATCATCACTGCCGGATAAAACATAAGGCTTTGTTGGATGT
ACAGCAATGGAACGGATATAGTCTGGATGAGCTTCGAAATCAACAACTTTTTCACCTGTATTGTAGTTGA
AGACTCTGATCCTGAAATCATCACTCCCAACAATTATCCAATTCTTTCTTGCAATGAATTTACCTGCTCT
AACAGGAGTTTCCGTAACTTGGATGGATCTAACTTCAACTTGTGTTTCGTAATTCCAGATCTCAACACGA
CCAGAGTACAAGGTAGTCAAAACCCATGGCTCAGTAGGATGGAAATCGATACCAGCAACTCGATCGGATC
TATTACTAAAAGTTTTCTTTATATCCAACTTCATCGAACCTCCAATCTGTTCGCGGTGAGCCTCAATAAT
ATCGTTATCCTCCATGTCCAAATCTTCAGGGGTCTGATCAGCTTGAATTCTAATACCGTCGTACAAGAAT
CTTAAGGAGTCCATTTCCTTACCCTGTCTTTTAGCGAACGCTTCCATCAGCCTTCTTAAAGGAGTGGTCT
TTTTGATCTTGAAGAAGATCTCTGAAGATCCATCGGACACCTTTAAATTGATGTGAGTCTCAGGCTTGAC
TTCTGGCTTGACCTCTGGCTTAGCTTCTTGATTGACTTCTGAGTCCGACCCGTGATGATGATGGTGATGA
CCAGCACTTTTTTCAAATTGGGGGTGTGACCACATGGTATATCTCCTTCTTAAAGTTAAACAAAATTATT
TCTAGAGGGGAATTGTTATCCGCTCACAATTCCCCTATAGTGAGTCGTATTAATTTCGCGGGATCGAGAT
CTCGATCCTCTACGCCGGACGCATCGTGGCCGGCATCACCGGCGCCACAGGTGCGGTTGCTGGCGCCTAT
ATCGCCGACATCACCGATGGGGAAGATCGGGCTCGCCACTTCGGGCTCATGAGCGCTTGTTTCGGCGTGG
GTATGGTGGCAGGCCCCGTGGCCGGGGGACTGTTGGGCGCCATCTCCTTGCATGCACCATTCCTTGCGGC
GGCGGTGCTCAACGGCCTCAACCTACTACTGGGCTGCTTCCTAATGCAGGAGTCGCATAAGGGAGAGCGT
CGAGATCCCGGACACCATCGAATGGCGCAAAACCTTTCGCGGTATGGCATGATAGCGCCCGGAAGAGAGT
CAATTCAGGGTGGTGAATGTGAAACCAGTAACGTTATACGATGTCGCAGAGTATGCCGGTGTCTCTTATC
AGACCGTTTCCCGCGTGGTGAACCAGGCCAGCCACGTTTCTGCGAAAACGCGGGAAAAAGTGGAAGCGGC
GATGGCGGAGCTGAATTACATTCCCAACCGCGTGGCACAACAACTGGCGGGCAAACAGTCGTTGCTGATT
GGCGTTGCCACCTCCAGTCTGGCCCTGCACGCGCCGTCGCAAATTGTCGCGGCGATTAAATCTCGCGCCG
ATCAACTGGGTGCCAGCGTGGTGGTGTCGATGGTAGAACGAAGCGGCGTCGAAGCCTGTAAAGCGGCGGT
GCACAATCTTCTCGCGCAACGCGTCAGTGGGCTGATCATTAACTATCCGCTGGATGACCAGGATGCCATT
GCTGTGGAAGCTGCCTGCACTAATGTTCCGGCGTTATTTCTTGATGTCTCTGACCAGACACCCATCAACA
GTATTATTTTCTCCCATGAAGACGGTACGCGACTGGGCGTGGAGCATCTGGTCGCATTGGGTCACCAGCA
AATCGCGCTGTTAGCGGGCCCATTAAGTTCTGTCTCGGCGCGTCTGCGTCTGGCTGGCTGGCATAAATAT
CTCACTCGCAATCAAATTCAGCCGATAGCGGAACGGGAAGGCGACTGGAGTGCCATGTCCGGTTTTCAAC
AAACCATGCAAATGCTGAATGAGGGCATCGTTCCCACTGCGATGCTGGTTGCCAACGATCAGATGGCGCT
GGGCGCAATGCGCGCCATTACCGAGTCCGGGCTGCGCGTTGGTGCGGATATCTCGGTAGTGGGATACGAC
GATACCGAAGACAGCTCATGTTATATCCCGCCGTTAACCACCATCAAACAGGATTTTCGCCTGCTGGGGC
AAACCAGCGTGGACCGCTTGCTGCAACTCTCTCAGGGCCAGGCGGTGAAGGGCAATCAGCTGTTGCCCGT
CTCACTGGTGAAAAGAAAAACCACCCTGGCGCCCAATACGCAAACCGCCTCTCCCCGCGCGTTGGCCGAT
TCATTAATGCAGCTGGCACGACAGGTTTCCCGACTGGAAAGCGGGCAGTGAGCGCAACGCAATTAATGTA
AGTTAGCTCACTCATTAGGCACCGGGATCTCGACCGATGCCCTTGAGAGCCTTCAACCCAGTCAGCTCCT
TCCGGTGGGCGCGGGGCATGACTATCGTCGCCGCACTTATGACTGTCTTCTTTATCATGCAACTCGTAGG
ACAGGTGCCGGCAGCGCTCTGGGTCATTTTCGGCGAGGACCGCTTTCGCTGGAGCGCGACGATGATCGGC
CTGTCGCTTGCGGTATTCGGAATCTTGCACGCCCTCGCTCAAGCCTTCGTCACTGGTCCCGCCACCAAAC
GTTTCGGCGAGAAGCAGGCCATTATCGCCGGCATGGCGGCCCCACGGGTGCGCATGATCGTGCTCCTGTC
GTTGAGGACCCGGCTAGGCTGGCGGGGTTGCCTTACTGGTTAGCAGAATGAATCACCGATACGCGAGCGA
ACGTGAAGCGACTGCTGCTGCAAAACGTCTGCGACCTGAGCAACAACATGAATGGTCTTCGGTTTCCGTG
TTTCGTAAAGTCTGGAAACGCGGAAGTCAGCGCCCTGCACCATTATGTTCCGGATCTGCATCGCAGGATG
CTGCTGGCTACCCTGTGGAACACCTACATCTGTATTAACGAAGCGCTGGCATTGACCCTGAGTGATTTTT
CTCTGGTCCCGCCGCATCCATACCGCCAGTTGTTTACCCTCACAACGTTCCAGTAACCGGGCATGTTCAT
CATCAGTAACCCGTATCGTGAGCATCCTCTCTCGTTTCATCGGTATCATTACCCCCATGAACAGAAATCC
CCCTTACACGGAGGCATCAGTGACCAAACAGGAAAAAACCGCCCTTAACATGGCCCGCTTTATCAGAAGC
CAGACATTAACGCTTCTGGAGAAACTCAACGAGCTGGACGCGGATGAACAGGCAGACATCTGTGAATCGC
TTCACGACCACGCTGATGAGCTTTACCGCAGCTGCCTCGCGCGTTTCGGTGATGACGGTGAAAACCTCTG
ACACATGCAGCTCCCGGAGACGGTCACAGCTTGTCTGTAAGCGGATGCCGGGAGCAGACAAGCCCGTCAG
GGCGCGTCAGCGGGTGTTGGCGGGTGTCGGGGCGCAGCCATGACCCAGTCACGTAGCGATAGCGGAGTGT
ATACTGGCTTAACTATGCGGCATCAGAGCAGATTGTACTGAGAGTGCACCATTGCGGTGTGAAATACCGC
ACAGATGCGTAAGGAGAAAATACCGCATCAGGCGCTCTTCCGCTTCCTCGCTCACTGACTCGCTGCGCTC
GGTCGTTCGGCTGCGGCGAGCGGTATCAGCTCACTCAAAGGCGGTAATACGGTTATCCACAGAATCAGGG
GATAACGCAGGAAAGAACATGTGAGCAAAAGGCCAGCAAAAGGCCAGGAACCGTAAAAAGGCCGCGTTGC
TGGCGTTTTTCCATAGGCTCCGCCCCCCTGACGAGCATCACAAAAATCGACGCTCAAGTCAGAGGTGGCG
AAACCCGACAGGACTATAAAGATACCAGGCGTTTCCCCCTGGAAGCTCCCTCGTGCGCTCTCCTGTTCCG
ACCCTGCCGCTTACCGGATACCTGTCCGCCTTTCTCCCTTCGGGAAGCGTGGCGCTTTCTCATAGCTCAC
GCTGTAGGTATCTCAGTTCGGTGTAGGTCGTTCGCTCCAAGCTGGGCTGTGTGCACGAACCCCCCGTTCA
GCCCGACCGCTGCGCCTTATCCGGTAACTATCGTCTTGAGTCCAACCCGGTAAGACACGACTTATCGCCA
CTGGCAGCAGCCACTGGTAACAGGATTAGCAGAGCGAGGTATGTAGGCGGTGCTACAGAGTTCTTGAAGT
GGTGGCCTAACTACGGCTACACTAGAAGGACAGTATTTGGTATCTGCGCTCTGCTGAAGCCAGTTACCTT
CGGAAAAAGAGTTGGTAGCTCTTGATCCGGCAAACAAACCACCGCTGGTAGCGGTGGTTTTTTTGTTTGC
AAGCAGCAGATTACGCGCAGAAAAAAAGGATCTCAAGAAGATCCTTTGATCTTTTCTACGGGGTCTGACG
CTCAGTGGAACGAAAACTCACGTTAAGGGATTTTGGTCATGAGATTATCAAAAAGGATCTTCACCTAGAT
CCTTTTAAATTAAAAATGAAGTTTTAAATCAATCTAAAGTATATATGAGTAAACTTGGTCTGACAGTTAC
CAATGCTTAATCAGTGAGGCACCTATCTCAGCGATCTGTCTATTTCGTTCATCCATAGTTGCCTGACTCC
CCGTCGTGTAGATAACTACGATACGGGAGGGCTTACCATCTGGCCCCAGTGCTGCAATGATACCGCGAGA
ACCACGCTCACCGGCTCCAGATTTATCAGCAATAAACCAGCCAGCCGGAAGGGCCGAGCGCAGAAGTGGT
CCTGCAACTTTATCCGCCTCCATCCAGTCTATTAATTGTTGCCGGGAAGCTAGAGTAAGTAGTTCGCCAG
TTAATAGTTTGCGCAACGTTGTTGCCATTGCTGCAGGCATCGTGGTGTCACGCTCGTCGTTTGGTATGGC
TTCATTCAGCTCCGGTTCCCAACGATCAAGGCGAGTTACATGATCCCCCATGTTGTGCAAAAAAGCGGTT
AGCTCCTTCGGTCCTCCGATCGTTGTCAGAAGTAAGTTGGCCGCAGTGTTATCACTCATGGTTATGGCAG
CACTGCATAATTCTCTTACTGTCATGCCATCCGTAAGATGCTTTTCTGTGACTGGTGAGTACTCAACCAA
GTCATTCTGAGAATAGTGTATGCGGCGACCGAGTTGCTCTTGCCCGGCGTCAATACGGGATAATACCGCG
CCACATAGCAGAACTTTAAAAGTGCTCATCATTGGAAAACGTTCTTCGGGGCGAAAACTCTCAAGGATCT
TACCGCTGTTGAGATCCAGTTCGATGTAACCCACTCGTGCACCCAACTGATCTTCAGCATCTTTTACTTT
CACCAGCGTTTCTGGGTGAGCAAAAACAGGAAGGCAAAATGCCGCAAAAAAGGGAATAAGGGCGACACGG
AAATGTTGAATACTCATACTCTTCCTTTTTCAATATTATTGAAGCATTTATCAGGGTTATTGTCTCATGA
GCGGATACATATTTGAATGTATTTAGAAAAATAAACAAATAGGGGTTCCGCGCACATTTCCCCGAAAAGT
GCCACCTAAATTGTAAGCGTTAATATTTTGTTAAAATTCGCGTTAAATTTTTGTTAAATCAGCTCATTTT
TTAACCAATAGGCCGAAATCGGCAAAATCCCTTATAAATCAAAAGAATAGACCGAGATAGGGT
[37 nt withheld, positions 6224-6260]
AAAGAACGTGGACTCCAACGTCAAAGG
[49 nt withheld, positions 6288-6336]
T
[91 nt withheld, positions 6338-6428]
G
[124 nt withheld, positions 6430-6553]
CCCATTCGCCAATCCGGATATAGTTCCTCCTTTCAGCAAAAAACCCCTCAAGACCCGTTTAGAGGCCCCA
AGGGGTTATGC
